>Addgene plasmid #112330 | pZNF84-donor | depositor full sequence | sequence record 211721 | Full Sequence
GACCTGCAGGCATGCAAGCTTGGCGTAATCATGGTCATAGCTGTTTCCTGTGTGAAATTGTTATCCGCTC
ACAATTCCACACAACATACGAGCCGGAAGCATAAAGTGTAAAGCCTGGGGTGCCTAATGAGTGAGCTAAC
TCACATTAATTGCGTTGCGCTCACTGCCCGCTTTCCAGTCGGGAAACCTGTCGTGCCAGCTGCATTAATG
AATCGGCCAACGCGCGGGGAGAGGCGGTTTGCGTATTGGGCGCTCTTCCGCTTCCTCGCTCACTGACTCG
CTGCGCTCGGTCGTTCGGCTGCGGCGAGCGGTATCAGCTCACTCAAAGGCGGTAATACGGTTATCCACAG
AATCAGGGGATAACGCAGGAAAGAACATGTGAGCAAAAGGCCAGCAAAAGGCCAGGAACCGTAAAAAGGC
CGCGTTGCTGGCGTTTTTCCATAGGCTCCGCCCCCCTGACGAGCATCACAAAAATCGACGCTCAAGTCAG
AGGTGGCGAAACCCGACAGGACTATAAAGATACCAGGCGTTTCCCCCTGGAAGCTCCCTCGTGCGCTCTC
CTGTTCCGACCCTGCCGCTTACCGGATACCTGTCCGCCTTTCTCCCTTCGGGAAGCGTGGCGCTTTCTCA
TAGCTCACGCTGTAGGTATCTCAGTTCGGTGTAGGTCGTTCGCTCCAAGCTGGGCTGTGTGCACGAACCC
CCCGTTCAGCCCGACCGCTGCGCCTTATCCGGTAACTATCGTCTTGAGTCCAACCCGGTAAGACACGACT
TATCGCCACTGGCAGCAGCCACTGGTAACAGGATTAGCAGAGCGAGGTATGTAGGCGGTGCTACAGAGTT
CTTGAAGTGGTGGCCTAACTACGGCTACACTAGAAGGACAGTATTTGGTATCTGCGCTCTGCTGAAGCCA
GTTACCTTCGGAAAAAGAGTTGGTAGCTCTTGATCCGGCAAACAAACCACCGCTGGTAGCGGTGGTTTTT
TTGTTTGCAAGCAGCAGATTACGCGCAGAAAAAAAGGATCTCAAGAAGATCCTTTGATCTTTTCTACGGG
GTCTGACGCTCAGTGGAACGAAAACTCACGTTAAGGGATTTTGGTCATGAGATTATCAAAAAGGATCTTC
ACCTAGATCCTTTTAAATTAAAAATGAAGTTTTAAATCAATCTAAAGTATATATGAGTAAACTTGGTCTG
ACAGTTACCAATGCTTAATCAGTGAGGCACCTATCTCAGCGATCTGTCTATTTCGTTCATCCATAGTTGC
CTGACTCCCCGTCGTGTAGATAACTACGATACGGGAGGGCTTACCATCTGGCCCCAGTGCTGCAATGATA
CCGCGAGACCCACGCTCACCGGCTCCAGATTTATCAGCAATAAACCAGCCAGCCGGAAGGGCCGAGCGCA
GAAGTGGTCCTGCAACTTTATCCGCCTCCATCCAGTCTATTAATTGTTGCCGGGAAGCTAGAGTAAGTAG
TTCGCCAGTTAATAGTTTGCGCAACGTTGTTGCCATTGCTACAGGCATCGTGGTGTCACGCTCGTCGTTT
GGTATGGCTTCATTCAGCTCCGGTTCCCAACGATCAAGGCGAGTTACATGATCCCCCATGTTGTGCAAAA
AAGCGGTTAGCTCCTTCGGTCCTCCGATCGTTGTCAGAAGTAAGTTGGCCGCAGTGTTATCACTCATGGT
TATGGCAGCACTGCATAATTCTCTTACTGTCATGCCATCCGTAAGATGCTTTTCTGTGACTGGTGAGTAC
TCAACCAAGTCATTCTGAGAATAGTGTATGCGGCGACCGAGTTGCTCTTGCCCGGCGTCAATACGGGATA
ATACCGCGCCACATAGCAGAACTTTAAAAGTGCTCATCATTGGAAAACGTTCTTCGGGGCGAAAACTCTC
AAGGATCTTACCGCTGTTGAGATCCAGTTCGATGTAACCCACTCGTGCACCCAACTGATCTTCAGCATCT
TTTACTTTCACCAGCGTTTCTGGGTGAGCAAAAACAGGAAGGCAAAATGCCGCAAAAAAGGGAATAAGGG
CGACACGGAAATGTTGAATACTCATACTCTTCCTTTTTCAATATTATTGAAGCATTTATCAGGGTTATTG
TCTCATGAGCGGATACATATTTGAATGTATTTAGAAAAATAAACAAATAGGGGTTCCGCGCACATTTCCC
CGAAAAGTGCCACCTGACGTCTAAGAAACCATTATTATCATGACATTAACCTATAAAAATAGGCGTATCA
CGAGGCCCTTTCGTCTCGCGCGTTTCGGTGATGACGGTGAAAACCTCTGACACATGCAGCTCCCGGAGAC
GGTCACAGCTTGTCTGTAAGCGGATGCCGGGAGCAGACAAGCCCGTCAGGGCGCGTCAGCGGGTGTTGGC
GGGTGTCGGGGCTGGCTTAACTATGCGGCATCAGAGCAGATTGTACTGAGAGTGCACCATATGCGGTGTG
AAATACCGCACAGATGCGTAAGGAGAAAATACCGCATCAGGCGCCATTCGCCATTCAGGCTGCGCAACTG
TTGGGAAGGGCGATCGGTGCGGGCCTCTTCGCTATTACGCCAGCTGGCGAAAGGGGGATGTGCTGCAAGG
CGATTAAGTTGGGTAACGCCAGGGTTTTCCCAGTCACGACGTTGTAAAACGACGGCCAGTGAATTCGAGC
TCGGTACCCCAGGAACAAAACCCTTTGGATGTAGTGATTGTAGAAAAGCATTCTTTGAGAAGTCAGAGCT
TATTAGACATCAGACAATTCATACTGGAGAGAAACCCTATGAATGCAGCGAGTGTAGGAAAGCATTTAGA
GAGAGGTCGAGTCTCATTAATCATCAGAGAACACATACAGGAGAGAAACCTCATGGATGCATTCAGTGTG
GGAAGGCCTTCTCCCAGAAGTCACATCTCATATCACATCAGATGACACACACAGGAGAAAAACCCTTTAT
ATGCAGTAAATGTGGGAAAGCCTTCAGCAGGAAATCACAGCTCGTTAGACATCAGAGAACTCATACGGGA
GAAAAACCGTATGAATGCAGTGAGTGTGGGAAAGCTTTCAGTGAAAAATTAAGTCTCACTAATCATCAAA
GAATTCATACAGGAGAAAAACCATATGTATGCAGTGAATGTGGGAAAGCCTTTTGTCAGAAGTCACATCT
CATATCACATCAGAGGACACATACAGGGGAGAAACCCTATGAATGCAGTGAATGTGGGAAGGCCTTTGGT
GAGAAGTCAAGTCTTGCAACTCATCAGAGAACTCATACTGGAGAAAAACCGTATGAATGCAGGGACTGTG
AAAAAGCTTTCTCCCAGAAATCACAGCTAAATACCCATCAGAGAATTCACACTGGAGAGAAACCCTATGA
ATGCAGTCTTTGTAGGAAAGCTTTTTTTGAGAAGTCGGAGCTAATTAGACATCTGAGAACTCATACAGGA
GAAAAACCTTATGAATGCAATGAATGTAGAAAAGCCTTCAGGGAGAAGTCAAGTCTCATCAATCATCAGA
GAATACATACAGGAGAGAAGCCTTTTGAATGCAGTGAGTGTGGCAAAGCTTTCTCTCGGAAGTCACACCT
TATACCACATCAAAGGACACATACGGGTGAGAAACCCTATGGATGCAGTGAATGTAGGAAGGCCTTCTCT
CAGAAGTCACAGCTGGTTAATCATCAGAGAATTCATACAGGAGAGAAGCCTTATCGATGCATTGAATGTG
GGAAAGCTTTCTCACAGAAGTCACAGCTCATCAATCATCAGAGAACTCATACAGTAAAAAAATCCGGGAT
TCCAACTACTGCAAGCGAGAATCTTTATTTTCAGGGCGCCGCCAAATTCAAAGAAACCGCTGCTGCTAAA
TTCGAACGCCAGCACATGGACAGCGGAGGTGGAGGTTCGAGCGGTCCCTCGGGTTCGTCGAGCCTGGAAG
TTCTGTTCCAGGGGCCCCTGTCGTCGAGCGGTCCCTCGGGTTCGATGGTGAGCAAAGGCGAGGAGCTGTT
CACCGGGGTGGTGCCCATCCTGGTCGAGCTGGACGGCGACGTAAACGGCCACAAGTTCAGCGTGTCCGGC
GAGGGCGAGGGCGATGCCACCTACGGCAAGCTGACCCTGAAGTTCATCTGCACCACCGGCAAGCTGCCCG
TGCCCTGGCCCACCCTCGTGACCACCCTGACCTACGGCGTGCAGTGCTTCAGCCGCTACCCCGACCACAT
GAAGCAGCACGACTTCTTCAAGTCCGCCATGCCCGAAGGCTACGTCCAGGAGCGCACCATCTTCTTCAAG
GACGACGGCAACTACAAGACCCGCGCCGAGGTGAAGTTCGAGGGCGACACCCTGGTGAACCGCATCGAGC
TGAAGGGCATCGACTTCAAGGAGGACGGCAACATCCTGGGGCACAAGCTGGAGTACAACTACAACAGCCA
CAACGTCTATATCATGGCCGACAAGCAGAAGAACGGCATCAAGGTGAACTTCAAGATCCGCCACAACATC
GAGGACGGCAGCGTGCAGCTCGCCGACCACTACCAGCAGAACACCCCCATCGGCGACGGCCCCGTGCTGC
TGCCCGACAACCACTACCTGAGCACCCAGTCCGCCCTGAGCAAAGACCCCAACGAGAAGCGCGATCACAT
GGTCCTTAAGGAGTTCGTGACCGCCGCCGGGATCACTCTCGGCATGGACGAGCTGTACAAGTAATGATCT
AGAGTCGAGTTAATTAAGAATTCCGCCCCCCCCCCTCTCCCTCCCCCCCCCTAACGTTACTGGCCGAAGC
CGCTTGGAATAAGGCCGGTGTGCGTTTGTCTATATGTTATTTTCCACCATATTGCCGTCTTTTGGCAATG
TGAGGGCCCGGAAACCTGGCCCTGTCTTCTTGACGAGCATTCCTAGGGGTCTTTCCCCTCTCGCCAAAGG
AATGCAGGGTCTGTTGAATGTCGTGAAGGAAGCAGTTCCTCTGGAAGCTTCTTGAAGACAAACAACGTCT
GTAGCGACCCTTTGCAGGCAGCGGAACCCCCCACCTGGCGACAGGTGCCTCTGCGGCCAAAAGCCACGTG
TATAAGATACACCTGCAAAGGCGGCACAACCCCAGTGCCACGTTGTGAGTTGGATAGTTGTGGAAAGAGT
CAAATGGCTCTCCTCAAGCGTATTCAACAAGGGGCTGAAGGATGCCCAGAAGGTACCCCATTGTATGGGA
TCTGATCTGGGGCCTCGGTGCACATGCTTTACATGTGTTTAGTCGAGGTTAAAAAAACGTCTAGGCCCCC
CGAACCACGGGGACGTGGTTTTCCTTTGAAAAACACGATGATAATATGGCCACAACCTGTTACATTGCAC
AAGATAAAAATATATCATCACGAACAGTAAAACTGTCTGCTTACATAAACAGTAATACAAGGGGTGTTAT
GGGATCGGCCATTGAACAAGATGGATTGCACGCAGGTTCTCCGGCCGCTTGGGTGGAGAGGCTATTCGGC
TATGACTGGGCACAACAGACAATCGGCTGCTCTGATGCCGCCGTGTTCCGGCTGTCAGCGCAGGGGCGCC
CGGTTCTTTTTGTCAAGACCGACCTGTCCGGTGCCCTGAATGAACTGCAGGACGAGGCAGCGCGGCTATC
GTGGCTGGCCACGACGGGCGTTCCTTGCGCAGCTGTGCTCGACGTTGTCACTGAAGCGGGAAGGGACTGG
CTGCTATTGGGCGAAGTGCCGGGGCAGGATCTCCTGTCATCTCACCTTGCTCCTGCCGAGAAAGTATCCA
TCATGGCTGATGCAATGCGGCGGCTGCATACGCTTGATCCGGCTACCTGCCCATTCGACCACCAAGCGAA
ACATCGCATCGAGCGAGCACGTACTCGGATGGAAGCCGGTCTTGTCGATCAGGATGATCTGGACGAAGAG
CATCAGGGGCTCGCGCCAGCCGAACTGTTCGCCAGGCTCAAGGCGCGCATGCCCGACGGCGAGGATCTCG
TCGTGACCCATGGCGATGCCTGCTTGCCGAATATCATGGTGGAAAATGGCCGCTTTTCTGGATTCATCGA
CTGTGGCCGGCTGGGTGTGGCGGACCGCTATCAGGACATAGCGTTGGCTACCCGTGATATTGCTGAAGAG
CTTGGCGGCGAATGGGCTGACCGCTTCCTCGTGCTTTACGGTATCGCCGCTCCCGATTCGCAGCGCATCG
CCTTCTATCGCCTTCTTGACGAGTTCTTCTGAGTCTAGGAATACAGTTAATAGTAGTCTTTGACAGATCA
TCTTGGACTTCAGGAAATGCAATTATGATAACGTTTGTAGACAGTCACGTCATGTTAGGTGTTTGTACTC
CATGAGGATGAGAACTCTAAATGAGGTGGTGTATGGAAAGCCGATCATAATTCATAGAGTAGAGTGAACC
TATGACTGCAGTGGATCTCAAAAACTTTTAAAACCATAGACAAGCCTTATAGAGTAGAACATTCACAGCA
AAGAAGAATCCTGTGAATGTCCAAAAGCCTTCCAGAAGTCAAGTCTCTTAAGCTATTAGAAATATTCCCA
CTGGGGATGAGGGAAAACCCCATGAATGCGGGAAATGAGGCAATATTTTTAAGAAATGACAGTTCATTGT
ACATAAGAAAATGCTCTTAGGAATGAAGTTCTATGAAAGTACTAAATATGGGACAGTGCAACAAGTAACG
AGACTATTTTGTATTTTGGAGAATTCATATTATGGAGAACCTAACAATTTAAAGACACTGGGAACACTTG
CCCCTCAGTATAGTACTGTCAAGGGAAGCCATACACTTTTTGTAGACATGGGTACCAAAAATACCCAATT
CTAAGTGGTTGACAGATGTTCACTTTGAAGTGTGAAGTTTTAAAAATACGTGAATAAATTGGTTATTGAA
ACATCTAAGACATTTCTTAGTGGTATTTGTGGCTTATCTTCTAGTGTCACGTATGTTTTGTGTTTTGGAC
TTACCTATAATTTAATGTAATTGGGAGTATGAAATGCATATGCCTTTTAGTGCCTCTGATGTCTGTGAAG
ACAACACTACACACCACTGGTTTTTATTTTTTAACAATAATATAAAAAATGGAAACTCATGTAACATGAC
TACATGAATAAGTACCTTAAGTGATAACCCGTTTCTTTTAACTTATAGACATACATAAGGGGTCTTTTGT
TTTTATGGACCTTTCTATTCAGTAACTGAAGCCAACATTGTGTAAGTCTTCTGCATCCTCAGAGTCTGAG
TAACAGTTTATATAAAATAAATATGCAAAGGCAGGAACC
Features (pLannotate 1.2.2; 16 found; start..end, strand, type, name):
     58..74      -  protein_bind   lac operator: The lac repressor binds to the lac operator to inhibit transcription in E. coli. This inhibition can be relieved by adding lactose or isopropyl-β-D-thiogalactopyranoside (IPTG). lac repressor encoded by lacI
     82..112     -  promoter       lac promoter: promoter for the E. coli lac operon
    127..148     -  protein_bind   CAP binding site: CAP binding activates transcription in the presence of cAMP. E. coli catabolite activator protein
    161..253     -  CDS            lacI (fragment): lac repressor; lacI; The lac repressor binds to the lac operator to inhibit transcription in E. coli. This inhibition can be relieved by adding lactose or isopropyl-β-D-thiogalactopyranoside (IPTG).
    436..1024    -  rep_origin     ori: high-copy-number ColE1/pMB1/pBR322/pUC origin of replication
   1195..2055    -  CDS            AmpR: β-lactamase; bla; confers resistance to ampicillin, carbenicillin, and related antibiotics
   2056..2160    -  promoter       AmpR promoter: bla
   2255..2290    +  CDS            rop (fragment): Rop protein, which maintains plasmids at low copy number; rop
   2392..2491    +  misc_feature   bom (fragment): basis of mobility region from pBR322
   2497..2654    -  CDS            lacZα (fragment): LacZα fragment of β-galactosidase; lacZ fragment
   3796..3816    +  CDS            capTEV™ (fragment): composite tag for in vivo biotinylation, TEV protease cleavage, and 6xHis tagging
   3830..3874    +  CDS            S-Tag: affinity and epitope tag derived from pancreatic ribonuclease A
   3965..4684    +  CDS            EGFP: the original enhanced GFP (Yang et al., 1996) mammalian codon-optimized
   4722..5307    +  misc_feature   IRES2: internal ribosome entry site (IRES) of the encephalomyocarditis virus (EMCV)
   5389..6192    +  CDS            NeoR/KanR: aminoglycoside phosphotransferase from Tn5; aph(3')-II (or nptII); confers resistance to neomycin, kanamycin, and G418 (Geneticin®)
   7249..21      +  misc_feature   MCS (fragment) (across the origin): pUC18/19 multiple cloning site
