>Addgene plasmid #112330 | pZNF84-donor | addgene full sequence | sequence record 228558 | Addgene NGS Result
GACCTGCAGGCATGCAAGCTTGGCGTAATCATGGTCATAGCTGTTTCCTGTGTGAAATTGTTATCCGCTC
ACAATTCCACACAACATACGAGCCGGAAGCATAAAGTGTAAAGCCTGGGGTGCCTAATGAGTGAGCTAAC
TCACATTAATTGCGTTGCGCTCACTGCCCGCTTTCCAGTCGGGAAACCTGTCGTGCCAGCTGCATTAATG
AATCGGCCAACGCGCGGGGAGAGGCGGTTTGCGTATTGGGCGCTCTTCCGCTTCCTCGCTCACTGACTCG
CTGCGCTCGGTCGTTCGGCTGCGGCGAGCGGTATCAGCTCACTCAAAGGCGGTAATACGGTTATCCACAG
AATCAGGGGATAACGCAGGAAAGAACATGTGAGCAAAAGGCCAGCAAAAGGCCAGGAACCGTAAAAAGGC
CGCGTTGCTGGCGTTTTTCCATAGGCTCCGCCCCCCTGACGAGCATCACAAAAATCGACGCTCAAGTCAG
AGGTGGCGAAACCCGACAGGACTATAAAGATACCAGGCGTTTCCCCCTGGAAGCTCCCTCGTGCGCTCTC
CTGTTCCGACCCTGCCGCTTACCGGATACCTGTCCGCCTTTCTCCCTTCGGGAAGCGTGGCGCTTTCTCA
TAGCTCACGCTGTAGGTATCTCAGTTCGGTGTAGGTCGTTCGCTCCAAGCTGGGCTGTGTGCACGAACCC
CCCGTTCAGCCCGACCGCTGCGCCTTATCCGGTAACTATCGTCTTGAGTCCAACCCGGTAAGACACGACT
TATCGCCACTGGCAGCAGCCACTGGTAACAGGATTAGCAGAGCGAGGTATGTAGGCGGTGCTACAGAGTT
CTTGAAGTGGTGGCCTAACTACGGCTACACTAGAAGAACAGTATTTGGTATCTGCGCTCTGCTGAAGCCA
GTTACCTTCGGAAAAAGAGTTGGTAGCTCTTGATCCGGCAAACAAACCACCGCTGGTAGCGGTGGTTTTT
TTGTTTGCAAGCAGCAGATTACGCGCAGAAAAAAAGGATCTCAAGAAGATCCTTTGATCTTTTCTACGGG
GTCTGACGCTCAGTGGAACGAAAACTCACGTTAAGGGATTTTGGTCATGAGATTATCAAAAAGGATCTTC
ACCTAGATCCTTTTAAATTAAAAATGAAGTTTTAAATCAATCTAAAGTATATATGAGTAAACTTGGTCTG
ACAGTTACCAATGCTTAATCAGTGAGGCACCTATCTCAGCGATCTGTCTATTTCGTTCATCCATAGTTGC
CTGACTCCCCGTCGTGTAGATAACTACGATACGGGAGGGCTTACCATCTGGCCCCAGTGCTGCAATGATA
CCGCGAGACCCACGCTCACCGGCTCCAGATTTATCAGCAATAAACCAGCCAGCCGGAAGGGCCGAGCGCA
GAAGTGGTCCTGCAACTTTATCCGCCTCCATCCAGTCTATTAATTGTTGCCGGGAAGCTAGAGTAAGTAG
TTCGCCAGTTAATAGTTTGCGCAACGTTGTTGCCATTGCTACAGGCATCGTGGTGTCACGCTCGTCGTTT
GGTATGGCTTCATTCAGCTCCGGTTCCCAACGATCAAGGCGAGTTACATGATCCCCCATGTTGTGCAAAA
AAGCGGTTAGCTCCTTCGGTCCTCCGATCGTTGTCAGAAGTAAGTTGGCCGCAGTGTTATCACTCATGGT
TATGGCAGCACTGCATAATTCTCTTACTGTCATGCCATCCGTAAGATGCTTTTCTGTGACTGGTGAGTAC
TCAACCAAGTCATTCTGAGAATAGTGTATGCGGCGACCGAGTTGCTCTTGCCCGGCGTCAATACGGGATA
ATACCGCGCCACATAGCAGAACTTTAAAAGTGCTCATCATTGGAAAACGTTCTTCGGGGCGAAAACTCTC
AAGGATCTTACCGCTGTTGAGATCCAGTTCGATGTAACCCACTCGTGCACCCAACTGATCTTCAGCATCT
TTTACTTTCACCAGCGTTTCTGGGTGAGCAAAAACAGGAAGGCAAAATGCCGCAAAAAAGGGAATAAGGG
CGACACGGAAATGTTGAATACTCATACTCTTCCTTTTTCAATATTATTGAAGCATTTATCAGGGTTATTG
TCTCATGAGCGGATACATATTTGAATGTATTTAGAAAAATAAACAAATAGGGGTTCCGCGCACATTTCCC
CGAAAAGTGCCACCTGACGTCTAAGAAACCATTATTATCATGACATTAACCTATAAAAATAGGCGTATCA
CGAGGCCCTTTCGTCTCGCGCGTTTCGGTGATGACGGTGAAAACCTCTGACACATGCAGCTCCCGGAGAC
GGTCACAGCTTGTCTGTAAGCGGATGCCGGGAGCAGACAAGCCCGTCAGGGCGCGTCAGCGGGTGTTGGC
GGGTGTCGGGGCTGGCTTAACTATGCGGCATCAGAGCAGATTGTACTGAGAGTGCACCATATGCGGTGTG
AAATACCGCACAGATGCGTAAGGAGAAAATACCGCATCAGGCGCCATTCGCCATTCAGGCTGCGCAACTG
TTGGGAAGGGCGATCGGTGCGGGCCTCTTCGCTATTACGCCAGCTGGCGAAAGGGGGATGTGCTGCAAGG
CGATTAAGTTGGGTAACGCCAGGGTTTTCCCAGTCACGACGTTGTAAAACGACGGCCAGTGAATTCGAGC
TCGGTACCCCAGGAACAAAACCCTTTGGATGTAGTGATTGTAGAAAAGCCTTCTTTGAGAAGTCAGAGCT
TATTAGACATCAGACAATTCATACTGGAGAGAAACCCTATGAATGCAGCGAGTGTAGGAAAGCATTTAGA
GAGAGGTCGAGTCTCATTAATCATCAGAGAACACATACAGGAGAGAAACCTCATGGATGCATTCAGTGTG
GGAAGGCCTTCTCCCAGAAGTCACATCTCATATCACATCAGATGACACACACAGGAGAAAAACCCTTTAT
ATGCAGTAAATGTGGGAAAGCCTTCAGCAGGAAATCACAGCTCGTTAGACATCAGAGAACTCATACGGGA
GAAAAACCGTATGAATGCAGTGAGTGTGGGAAAGCTTTCAGTGAAAAATTAAGTCTCACTAATCATCAAA
GAATTCATACAGGAGAAAAACCATATGTATGCAGTGAATGTGGGAAAGCCTTTTGTCAGAAGTCACATCT
CATATCACATCAGAGGACACATACAGGGGAGAAACCCTATGAATGCAGTGAATGTGGGAAGGCCTTTGGT
GAGAAGTCAAGTCTTGCAACTCATCAGAGAACTCATACTGGAGAAAAACCGTATGAATGCAGGGACTGTG
AAAAAGCTTTCTCCCAGAAATCACAGCTAAATACCCATCAGAGAATTCACACTGGAGAGAAACCCTATGA
ATGCAGTCTTTGTAGGAAAGCTTTTTTTGAGAAGTCGGAGCTAATTAGACATCTGAGAACTCATACAGGA
GAAAAACCTTATGAATGCAATGAATGTAGAAAAGCCTTCAGGGAGAAGTCAAGTCTCATCAATCATCAGA
GAATACATACAGGAGAGAAGCCTTTTGAATGCAGTGAGTGTGGCAAAGCTTTCTCTCGGAAGTCACACCT
TATACCACATCAAAGGACACATACGGGTGAGAAACCCTATGGATGCAGTGAATGTAGGAAGGCCTTCTCT
CAGAAGTCACAGCTGGTTAATCATCAGAGAATTCATACAGGAGAGAAGCCTTATCGATGCATTGAATGTG
GGAAAGCTTTCTCACAGAAGTCACAGCTCATCAATCATCAGAGAACTCATACAGTAAAAAAATCCGGGAT
TCCAACTACTGCAAGCGAGAATCTTTATTTTCAGGGCGCCGCCAAATTCAAAGAAACCGCTGCTGCTAAA
TTCGAACGCCAGCACATGGACAGCGGAGGTGGAGGTTCGAGCGGTCCCTCGGGTTCGTCGAGCCTGGAAG
TTCTGTTCCAGGGGCCCCTGTCGTCGAGCGGTCCCTCGGGTTCGATGGTGAGCAAAGGCGAGGAGCTGTT
CACCGGGGTGGTGCCCATCCTGGTCGAGCTGGACGGCGACGTAAACGGCCACAAGTTCAGCGTGTCCGGC
GAGGGCGAGGGCGATGCCACCTACGGCAAGCTGACCCTGAAGTTCATCTGCACCACCGGCAAGCTGCCCG
TGCCCTGGCCCACCCTCGTGACCACCCTGACCTACGGCGTGCAGTGCTTCAGCCGCTACCCCGACCACAT
GAAGCAGCACGACTTCTTCAAGTCCGCCATGCCCGAAGGCTACGTCCAGGAGCGCACCATCTTCTTCAAG
GACGACGGCAACTACAAGACCCGCGCCGAGGTGAAGTTCGAGGGCGACACCCTGGTGAACCGCATCGAGC
TGAAGGGCATCGACTTCAAGGAGGACGGCAACATCCTGGGGCACAAGCTGGAGTACAACTACAACAGCCA
CAACGTCTATATCATGGCCGACAAGCAGAAGAACGGCATCAAGGTGAACTTCAAGATCCGCCACAACATC
GAGGACGGCAGCGTGCAGCTCGCCGACCACTACCAGCAGAACACCCCCATCGGCGACGGCCCCGTGCTGC
TGCCCGACAACCACTACCTGAGCACCCAGTCCGCCCTGAGCAAAGACCCCAACGAGAAGCGCGATCACAT
GGTCCTTAAGGAGTTCGTGACCGCCGCCGGGATCACTCTCGGCATGGACGAGCTGTACAAGTAATGATCT
AGAGTCGAGTTAATTAAGAATTCCGCCCCCCCCCCTCTCCCTCCCCCCCCCTAACGTTACTGGCCGAAGC
CGCTTGGAATAAGGCCGGTGTGCGTTTGTCTATATGTTATTTTCCACCATATTGCCGTCTTTTGGCAATG
TGAGGGCCCGGAAACCTGGCCCTGTCTTCTTGACGAGCATTCCTAGGGGTCTTTCCCCTCTCGCCAAAGG
AATGCAGGGTCTGTTGAATGTCGTGAAGGAAGCAGTTCCTCTGGAAGCTTCTTGAAGACAAACAACGTCT
GTAGCGACCCTTTGCAGGCAGCGGAACCCCCCACCTGGCGACAGGTGCCTCTGCGGCCAAAAGCCACGTG
TATAAGATACACCTGCAAAGGCGGCACAACCCCAGTGCCACGTTGTGAGTTGGATAGTTGTGGAAAGAGT
CAAATGGCTCTCCTCAAGCGTATTCAACAAGGGGCTGAAGGATGCCCAGAAGGTACCCCATTGTATGGGA
TCTGATCTGGGGCCTCGGTGCACATGCTTTACATGTGTTTAGTCGAGGTTAAAAAAACGTCTAGGCCCCC
CGAACCACGGGGACGTGGTTTTCCTTTGAAAAACACGATGATAATATGGCCACAACCTGTTACATTGCAC
AAGATAAAAATATATCATCACGAACAGTAAAACTGTCTGCTTACATAAACAGTAATACAAGGGGTGTTAT
GGGATCGGCCATTGAACAAGATGGATTGCACGCAGGTTCTCCGGCCGCTTGGGTGGAGAGGCTATTCGGC
TATGACTGGGCACAACAGACAATCGGCTGCTCTGATGCCGCCGTGTTCCGGCTGTCAGCGCAGGGGCGCC
CGGTTCTTTTTGTCAAGACCGACCTGTCCGGTGCCCTGAATGAACTGCAGGACGAGGCAGCGCGGCTATC
GTGGCTGGCCACGACGGGCGTTCCTTGCGCAGCTGTGCTCGACGTTGTCACTGAAGCGGGAAGGGACTGG
CTGCTATTGGGCGAAGTGCCGGGGCAGGATCTCCTGTCATCTCACCTTGCTCCTGCCGAGAAAGTATCCA
TCATGGCTGATGCAATGCGGCGGCTGCATACGCTTGATCCGGCTACCTGCCCATTCGACCACCAAGCGAA
ACATCGCATCGAGCGAGCACGTACTCGGATGGAAGCCGGTCTTGTCGATCAGGATGATCTGGACGAAGAG
CATCAGGGGCTCGCGCCAGCCGAACTGTTCGCCAGGCTCAAGGCGCGCATGCCCGACGGCGAGGATCTCG
TCGTGACCCATGGCGATGCCTGCTTGCCGAATATCATGGTGGAAAATGGCCGCTTTTCTGGATTCATCGA
CTGTGGCCGGCTGGGTGTGGCGGACCGCTATCAGGACATAGCGTTGGCTACCCGTGATATTGCTGAAGAG
CTTGGCGGCGAATGGGCTGACCGCTTCCTCGTGCTTTACGGTATCGCCGCTCCCGATTCGCAGCGCATCG
CCTTCTATCGCCTTCTTGACGAGTTCTTCTGAGTCTAGGAATACAGTTAATAGTAGTCTTTGACAGATCA
TCTTGGACTTCAGGAAATGCAATTATGATAACGTTTGTAGACAGTCACGTCATGTTAGGTGTCTGTACTC
CATGAGGATGAGAACTCTAAATGAGGTGGTGTATGGAAAGCCGATCATAATTCATAGAGTAGAGTGAACC
TATGACTGCAGTGGATCTCAAAAACTTTTAAAACCATAGACAAGCCTTATAGAGTAGAACATTCACAGCA
AAGAAGAATCCTGTGAATGTCCAAAAGCCTTCCAGAAGTCAAGTCTCTTAAGCTATTAGAAATATTCCCA
CTGGGGATGAGGGAAAACCCCATGAATGCGGGAAATGAGGCAATATTTTTAAGAAATGACAGTTCATTGT
ACATAAGAAAATGCTCTTAGGAATGAAGTTCTATGAAAGTACTAAATATGGGACAGTGCAACAAGTAACC
AGACTATTTTGTATTTTGGAGAATTCATATTATGGAGAACCTAACAATTTAAAGACACTGGGAACACTTG
CCCCTCAGTATAGTACTGTCAAGGGAAGCCATACACTTTTTGTAGACATGGGTACCAAAAATACCCAATT
CTAAGTGGTTGACAGATGTTCACTTTGAAGTGTGAAGTTTTAAAAATACGTGAATAAATTGGTTATTGAA
ACATCTAAGACATTTCTTAGTGGTATTTGTGGCTTATCTTCTAGTGTCACGTATGTTTTGTGTTTTGGAC
TTACCTATAATTTAATGTAATTGGGAGTATGAAATGCATATGCCTTTTAGTGCCTCTGATGTCTGTGAAG
ACAACACTACACACCACTGGTTTTTATTTTTTAACAATAATATAAAAAATGGAAACTCATGTAACATGAC
TACATGAATAAGTACCTTAAGTGATAACCCGTTTCTTTTAACTTATAGACATACATAAGGGGTCTTTTGT
TTTTATGGACCTTTCTATTCAGTAACTGAAGCCAACATTGTGTAAGTCTTCTGCATCCTCAGAGTCTGAG
TAACAGTTTATATAAAATAAATATGCAAAGGCAGGAACC
Features (pLannotate 1.2.2; 16 found; start..end, strand, type, name):
     58..74      -  protein_bind   lac operator: The lac repressor binds to the lac operator to inhibit transcription in E. coli. This inhibition can be relieved by adding lactose or isopropyl-β-D-thiogalactopyranoside (IPTG). lac repressor encoded by lacI
     82..112     -  promoter       lac promoter: promoter for the E. coli lac operon
    127..148     -  protein_bind   CAP binding site: CAP binding activates transcription in the presence of cAMP. E. coli catabolite activator protein
    161..253     -  CDS            lacI (fragment): lac repressor; lacI; The lac repressor binds to the lac operator to inhibit transcription in E. coli. This inhibition can be relieved by adding lactose or isopropyl-β-D-thiogalactopyranoside (IPTG).
    436..1024    -  rep_origin     ori: high-copy-number ColE1/pMB1/pBR322/pUC origin of replication
   1195..2055    -  CDS            AmpR: β-lactamase; bla; confers resistance to ampicillin, carbenicillin, and related antibiotics
   2056..2160    -  promoter       AmpR promoter: bla
   2255..2290    +  CDS            rop (fragment): Rop protein, which maintains plasmids at low copy number; rop
   2392..2491    +  misc_feature   bom (fragment): basis of mobility region from pBR322
   2497..2654    -  CDS            lacZα (fragment): LacZα fragment of β-galactosidase; lacZ fragment
   3796..3816    +  CDS            capTEV™ (fragment): composite tag for in vivo biotinylation, TEV protease cleavage, and 6xHis tagging
   3830..3874    +  CDS            S-Tag: affinity and epitope tag derived from pancreatic ribonuclease A
   3965..4684    +  CDS            EGFP: the original enhanced GFP (Yang et al., 1996) mammalian codon-optimized
   4722..5307    +  misc_feature   IRES2: internal ribosome entry site (IRES) of the encephalomyocarditis virus (EMCV)
   5389..6192    +  CDS            NeoR/KanR: aminoglycoside phosphotransferase from Tn5; aph(3')-II (or nptII); confers resistance to neomycin, kanamycin, and G418 (Geneticin®)
   7249..21      +  misc_feature   MCS (fragment) (across the origin): pUC18/19 multiple cloning site
