[The description below was written by a language model from this plasmid's Addgene catalogue record and pLannotate feature annotations shown in this document.]
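Description:
pZNF84-donor is a homology-directed repair template for CRISPR knock-in, built on the high-copy pUC19 backbone and designed to tag the endogenous human transcription factor ZNF84 (also known as HPF2) with GFP. The 7,249 nt plasmid carries the pUC/ColE1-type origin of replication and a β-lactamase gene under its own promoter for ampicillin selection in E. coli. Remnants of the pUC19 lac region (lac promoter and operator, CAP binding site, lacZα fragment and split multiple cloning site) flank the insert, which was assembled by Gibson cloning. The short lacI, rop and bom fragments in the feature table are backbone remnants rather than functional parts.

The payload is an EGFP-IRES-Neo cassette placed between two ZNF84 homology arms amplified from K562 genomic DNA. The arms are not annotated in the feature table, but they presumably correspond to the unannotated stretches on either side of the cassette. Several single-nucleotide differences from the reference genome are recorded, including named SNPs, though the record does not say whether any were introduced deliberately. Just upstream of EGFP the annotation detects a short capTEV-like fragment, probably a TEV cleavage site or similar linker element, and an S-Tag, suggesting that the tag includes affinity or epitope sequences as well as the fluorescent protein. Downstream, an EMCV IRES drives translation of the Tn5 neomycin phosphotransferase from the same transcript. No separate mammalian promoter is annotated, so G418 resistance and EGFP expression appear to depend on correct integration at the actively transcribed ZNF84 locus, which helps enrich for properly targeted cells. The donor is meant to be used with the companion guide RNA plasmid pZNF84.1.0-gDNA. The resulting GFP-tagged endogenous ZNF84 can be detected or captured through the tag, although the record does not list specific downstream applications.
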