Addgene plasmid #112330: pZNF84-donor
Purpose: CRISPR donor plasmid to tag human transcription factor ZNF84 with GFP
Depositing lab: Kevin White. Depositing organization: University of Chicago.
Backbone
  Vector backbone: pUC19
  Vector type: CRISPR
Growth in bacteria
  Bacterial resistance: Ampicillin, 100 μg/mL
  Growth temperature: 37°C
  Growth strain: DH5alpha
  Copy number: High Copy
Gene/Insert
  Gene/Insert name: ZNF84 homology arms flanking EGFP-IRES-Neo cassette
  Species: H. sapiens (human)
  Mutation: rs623100, hg38:12:133058872:T>C, hg38:12:133058878:A>C, hg38:12:133058920:A>T, rs601679, rs613639
  Entrez Gene: ZNF84 (a.k.a. HPF2)
  Cloning method: Gibson Cloning
  Sequencing primers: 5′ M13pUC-fwd; 3′ M13pUC-rev
Terms and licenses: Academic/Nonprofit Terms; Industry Terms: Not Available to Industry
Depositor comments: Cloning source: K562. Use with plasmid pZNF84.1.0-gDNA.
How to cite: pZNF84-donor was a gift from Kevin White (Addgene plasmid # 112330 ; http://n2t.net/addgene:112330 ; RRID:Addgene_112330)
